Addgene plasmid #233529: pGADT7_Sr62TK-Kinase1
Purpose: Expresses Sr62TK-Kinase1 in yeast
Depositing lab: Brande Wulff. Depositing organization: King Abdullah University of Science and Technology (KAUST). Publication: A wheat tandem kinase activates an NLR to trigger immunity. Chen R, Chen J, Powell OR, Outram MA, Arndell T, Gajendiran K, Wang YL, Lubega J, Xu Y, Ayliffe MA, Blundell C, Figueroa M, Sperschneider J, Vanhercke T, Kanyuka K, Tang D, Zhong G, Gardener C, Yu G, Gourdoupis S, Jaremko L, Matny O, Steffenson BJ, Boshoff WHP, Meyer WB, Arold ST, Dodds PN, Wulff BBH. Science. 2025 Mar 28;387(6741):1402-1408. doi: 10.1126/science.adp5034. Epub 2025 Mar 27. PubMed 40146821.
Backbone
  Vector backbone: pGADT7
  Backbone manufacturer: Clontech, PT3249-5
  Backbone size w/o insert (bp): 7968
  Vector type: Yeast Expression
  Selectable markers: LEU2
Growth in bacteria
  Bacterial resistance: Ampicillin, 100 μg/mL
  Growth temperature: 37°C
  Growth strain: DH5alpha
  Copy number: Unknown
Gene/Insert
  Gene/Insert name: Sr62TK-Kinase1
  Species: Aegilops sharonensis
  Insert size (bp): 1167
  Promoter: ADH1
  Tag / fusion protein: GAL4 AD, HA tag (N terminal on backbone)
  Cloning method: Restriction Enzyme; 5′ cloning site EcoRI (not destroyed); 3′ cloning site BamHI (not destroyed)
  Sequencing primers: 5′ GAL4 transcriptional activation domain forward; 3′ GAL4 transcriptional activation domain reverse
Terms and licenses: Academic/Nonprofit Terms; Industry Terms: Not Available to Industry
Depositor comments: Please visit https://doi.org/10.1101/2024.08.30.610287 for bioRxiv preprint. A 3 bp deletion was found in the insert that causes translation to extend by 13 aa’s.
How to cite: pGADT7_Sr62TK-Kinase1 was a gift from Brande Wulff (Addgene plasmid # 233529 ; http://n2t.net/addgene:233529 ; RRID:Addgene_233529)
