[The description below was written by a language model from this plasmid's Addgene catalogue record and pLannotate feature annotations shown in this document.]
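Description:
pGADT7_Sr62TK-Kinase1 is a yeast two-hybrid "prey" plasmid built on the commercial pGADT7 backbone, a yeast–E. coli shuttle vector. In bacteria it replicates from a high-copy ColE1/pUC-type origin and is selected through the β-lactamase (AmpR) gene. In Saccharomyces cerevisiae it is maintained episomally by the 2μ origin and selected by complementation of leucine auxotrophy with the LEU2 marker, which has its own promoter. The sequenced record is 9,132 nt, consistent with the stated backbone plus an insert of about 1.2 kb. Small lac regulatory remnants, lacI fragments and two closely spaced loxP sites are also annotated in the backbone; the record assigns them no function in this construct.

The expression cassette is driven by the constitutive yeast ADH1 promoter and closed by the ADH1 terminator. It encodes an SV40 nuclear localization signal, the GAL4 transcriptional activation domain and an HA epitope tag. These are fused at the N-terminus of the insert, the first kinase domain of the tandem kinase Sr62TK from the wild grass Aegilops sharonensis, which was cloned between EcoRI and BamHI sites that both remain intact. The annotation tool does not name the insert, although it marks a short kinase-like homology hit within that region. A T7 promoter between the activation domain and the HA tag can drive transcription of the HA-tagged insert without the GAL4 portion.

The depositor notes a 3 bp deletion in the insert that extends translation by 13 amino acids. The stated purpose is expression of Sr62TK-Kinase1 in yeast. The vector design and the associated work on a wheat tandem kinase activating an NLR immune receptor point to protein–protein interaction testing against GAL4 DNA-binding-domain fusions.
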