Features (pLannotate 1.2.2; 25 found; start..end, strand, type, name):
    396..1256    -  CDS            AmpR: β-lactamase; bla; confers resistance to ampicillin, carbenicillin, and related antibiotics
   1257..1361    -  promoter       AmpR promoter: bla
   1456..1491    +  CDS            rop (fragment): Rop protein, which maintains plasmids at low copy number; rop
   1593..1642    +  misc_feature   bom (fragment): basis of mobility region from pBR322
   1643..2807    +  rep_origin     2μ ori: yeast 2μ plasmid origin of replication
   2808..2828    -  misc_feature   MCS (fragment): pUC18/19 multiple cloning site
   2878..3216    +  CDS            YO085_YEAST: Protein predicted: Swiss-Prot protein existence level 4. From Saccharomyces cerevisiae (strain ATCC 204508 / S288c) (Baker's yeast).
   3581..4285    +  promoter       ADH1 promoter: S. cerevisiae ADH1; promoter for alcohol dehydrogenase 1
   4331..4350    +  CDS            SV40 NLS (fragment): nuclear localization signal of SV40 (simian virus 40) large T antigen
   4367..4708    +  CDS            GAL4 activation domain: activation domain of the GAL4 transcriptional activator; Saccharomyces cerevisiae GAL4 (truncated)
   4714..4732    +  promoter       T7 promoter: promoter for bacteriophage T7 RNA polymerase
   4751..4777    +  CDS            HA: HA (human influenza hemagglutinin) epitope tag
   5300..5419    +  CDS            Rskr (fragment): KS6R_MOUSE - Protein inferred from homology: Swiss-Prot protein existence level 3. From Mus musculus (Mouse).
   6232..6366    +  CDS            ADH1 (fragment): ADH1_YEAST - Also known as ADC1. Experimental evidence at protein level: Swiss-Prot protein existence level 1. This isozyme preferentially catalyzes the conversion of primary unbranched alcohols to their corresponding aldehydes. Also shows activity toward secondary alcohols. From Saccharomyces cerevisiae (strain ATCC 204508 / S288c) (Baker's yeast).
   6370..6557    +  terminator     ADH1 terminator: S. cerevisiae ADH1; transcription terminator for the S. cerevisiae alcohol dehydrogenase 1 (ADH1) gene
   6674..7768    -  CDS            LEU2: 3-isopropylmalate dehydrogenase, required for leucine biosynthesis; S. cerevisiae LEU2; yeast auxotrophic marker
   7769..8174    -  promoter       LEU2 promoter: S. cerevisiae LEU2
   8240..8256    -  protein_bind   lac operator: The lac repressor binds to the lac operator to inhibit transcription in E. coli. This inhibition can be relieved by adding lactose or isopropyl-β-D-thiogalactopyranoside (IPTG). lac repressor encoded by lacI
   8264..8294    -  promoter       lac promoter: promoter for the E. coli lac operon
   8309..8330    -  protein_bind   CAP binding site: CAP binding activates transcription in the presence of cAMP. E. coli catabolite activator protein
   8343..8384    -  CDS            lacI (fragment): lac repressor; lacI; The lac repressor binds to the lac operator to inhibit transcription in E. coli. This inhibition can be relieved by adding lactose or isopropyl-β-D-thiogalactopyranoside (IPTG).
   8385..8418    -  protein_bind   loxP: Cre-mediated recombination occurs in the 8-bp core sequence (GCATACAT). Cre recombinase
   8496..8529    -  protein_bind   loxP: Cre-mediated recombination occurs in the 8-bp core sequence (GCATACAT). Cre recombinase
   8530..8586    -  CDS            lacI (fragment): lac repressor; lacI; The lac repressor binds to the lac operator to inhibit transcription in E. coli. This inhibition can be relieved by adding lactose or isopropyl-β-D-thiogalactopyranoside (IPTG).
   8769..225     -  rep_origin     ori (across the origin): high-copy-number ColE1/pMB1/pBR322/pUC origin of replication
>Addgene plasmid #233529 | pGADT7_Sr62TK-Kinase1 | addgene full sequence | sequence record 472946 | Addgene NGS Result
AGGATTAGCAGAGCGAGGTATGTAGGCGGTGCTACAGAGTTCTTGAAGTGGTGGCCTAACTACGGCTACA
CTAGAAGAACAGTATTTGGTATCTGCGCTCTGCTGAAGCCAGTTACCTTCGGAAAAAGAGTTGGTAGCTC
TTGATCCGGCAAACAAACCACCGCTGGTAGCGGTGGTTTTTTTGTTTGCAAGCAGCAGATTACGCGCAGA
AAAAAAGGATCTCAAGAAGATCCTTTGATCTTTTCTACGGGGTCTGACGCTCAGTGGAACGAAAACTCAC
GTTAAGGGATTTTGGTCATGAGATTATCAAAAAGGATCTTCACCTAGATCCTTTTAAATTAAAAATGAAG
TTTTAAATCAATCTAAAGTATATATGAGTAAACTTGGTCTGACAGTTACCAATGCTTAATCAGTGAGGCA
CCTATCTCAGCGATCTGTCTATTTCGTTCATCCATAGTTGCCTGACTCCCCGTCGTGTAGATAACTACGA
TACGGGAGGGCTTACCATCTGGCCCCAGTGCTGCAATGATACCGCGAGACCCACGCTCACCGGCTCCAGA
TTTATCAGCAATAAACCAGCCAGCCGGAAGGGCCGAGCGCAGAAGTGGTCCTGCAACTTTATCCGCCTCC
ATCCAGTCTATTAATTGTTGCCGGGAAGCTAGAGTAAGTAGTTCGCCAGTTAATAGTTTGCGCAACGTTG
TTGCCATTGCTACAGGCATCGTGGTGTCACGCTCGTCGTTTGGTATGGCTTCATTCAGCTCCGGTTCCCA
ACGATCAAGGCGAGTTACATGATCCCCCATGTTGTGCAAAAAAGCGGTTAGCTCCTTCGGTCCTCCGATC
GTTGTCAGAAGTAAGTTGGCCGCAGTGTTATCACTCATGGTTATGGCAGCACTGCATAATTCTCTTACTG
TCATGCCATCCGTAAGATGCTTTTCTGTGACTGGTGAGTACTCAACCAAGTCATTCTGAGAATAGTGTAT
GCGGCGACCGAGTTGCTCTTGCCCGGCGTCAATACGGGATAATACCGCGCCACATAGCAGAACTTTAAAA
GTGCTCATCATTGGAAAACGTTCTTCGGGGCGAAAACTCTCAAGGATCTTACCGCTGTTGAGATCCAGTT
CGATGTAACCCACTCGTGCACCCAACTGATCTTCAGCATCTTTTACTTTCACCAGCGTTTCTGGGTGAGC
AAAAACAGGAAGGCAAAATGCCGCAAAAAAGGGAATAAGGGCGACACGGAAATGTTGAATACTCATACTC
TTCCTTTTTCAATATTATTGAAGCATTTATCAGGGTTATTGTCTCATGAGCGGATACATATTTGAATGTA
TTTAGAAAAATAAACAAATAGGGGTTCCGCGCACATTTCCCCGAAAAGTGCCACCTGACGTCTAAGAAAC
CATTATTATCATGACATTAACCTATAAAAATAGGCGTATCACGAGGCCCTTTCGTCTCGCGCGTTTCGGT
GATGACGGTGAAAACCTCTGACACATGCAGCTCCCGGAGACGGTCACAGCTTGTCTGTAAGCGGATGCCG
GGAGCAGACAAGCCCGTCAGGGCGCGTCAGCGGGTGTTGGCGGGTGTCGGGGCTGGCTTAACTATGCGGC
ATCAGAGCAGATTGTACTGAGAGTGCACCATAACGCATTTAAGCATAAACACGCACTATGCCGTTCTTCT
CATGTATATATATATACAGGCAACACGCAGATATAGGTGCGACGTGAACAGTGAGCTGTATGTGCGCAGC
TCGCGTTGCATTTTCGGAAGCGCTCGTTTTCGGAAACGCTTTGAAGTTCCTATTCCGAAGTTCCTATTCT
CTAGCTAGAAAGTATAGGAACTTCAGAGCGCTTTTGAAAACCAAAAGCGCTCTGAAGACGCACTTTCAAA
AAACCAAAAACGCACCGGACTGTAACGAGCTACTAAAATATTGCGAATACCGCTTCCACAAACATTGCTC
AAAAGTATCTCTTTGCTATATATCTCTGTGCTATATCCCTATATAACCTACCCATCCACCTTTCGCTCCT
TGAACTTGCATCTAAACTCGACCTCTACATTTTTTATGTTTATCTCTAGTATTACTCTTTAGACAAAAAA
ATTGTAGTAAGAACTATTCATAGAGTGAATCGAAAACAATACGAAAATGTAAACATTTCCTATACGTAGT
ATATAGAGACAAAATAGAAGAAACCGTTCATAATTTTCTGACCAATGAAGAATCATCAACGCTATCACTT
TCTGTTCACAAAGTATGCGCAATCCACATCGGTATAGAATATAATCGGGGATGCCTTTATCTTGAAAAAA
TGCACCCGCAGCTTCGCTAGTAATCAGTAAACGCGGGAAGTGGAGTCAGGCTTTTTTTATGGAAGAGAAA
ATAGACACCAAAGTAGCCTTCTTCTAACCTTAACGGACCTACAGTGCAAAAAGTTATCAAGAGACTGCAT
TATAGAGCGCACAAAGGAGAAAAAAAGTAATCTAAGATGCTTTGTTAGAAAAATAGCGCTCTCGGGATGC
ATTTTTGTAGAACAAAAAAGAAGTATAGATTCTTTGTTGGTAAAATAGCGCTCTCGCGTTGCATTTCTGT
TCTGTAAAAATGCAGCTCAGATTCTTTGTTTGAAAAATTAGCGCTCTCGCGTTGCATTTTTGTTTTACAA
AAATGAAGCACAGATTCTTCGTTGGTAAAATAGCGCTTTCGCGTTGCATTTCTGTTCTGTAAAAATGCAG
CTCAGATTCTTTGTTTGAAAAATTAGCGCTCTCGCGTTGCATTTTTGTTCTACAAAATGAAGCACAGATG
CTTCGTTGCTTGCATGCCTGCAGGTCGAGATCCGGGATCGAAGAAATGATGGTAAATGAAATAGGAAATC
AAGGAGCATGAAGGCAAAAGACAAATATAAGGGTCGAACGAAAAATAAAGTGAAAAGTGTTGATATGATG
TATTTGGCTTTGCGGCGCCGAAAAAACGAGTTTACGCAATTGCACAATCATGCTGACTCTGTGGCGGACC
CGCGCTCTTGCCGGCCCGGCGATAACGCTGGGCGTGAGGCTGTGCCCGGCGGAGTTTTTTGCGCCTGCAT
TTTCCAAGGTTTACCCTGCGCTAAGGGGCGAGATTGGAGAAGCAATAAGAATGCCGGTTGGGGTTGCGAT
GATGACGACCACGACAACTGGTGTCATTATTTAAGTTGCCGAAAGAACCTGAGTGCATTTGCAACATGAG
TATACTAGAAGAATGAGCCAAGACTTGCGAGACGCGAGTTTGCCGGTGGTGCGAACAATAGAGCGACCAT
GACCTTGAAGGTGAGACGCGCATAACCGCTAGAGTACTTTGAAGAGGAAACAGCAATAGGGTTGCTACCA
GTATAAATAGACAGGTACATACAACACTGGAAATGGTTGTCTGTTTGAGTACGCTTTCAATTCATTTGGG
TGTGCACTTTATTATGTTACAATATGGAAGGGAACTTTACACTTCTCCTATGCACATATATTAATTAAAG
TCCAATGCTAGTAGAGAAGGGGGGTAACACCCCTCCGCGCTCTTTTCCGATTTTTTTCTAAACCGTGGAA
TATTTCGGATATCCTTTTGTTGTTTCCGGGTGTACAATATGGACTTCCTCTTTTCTGGCAACCAAACCCA
TACATCGGGATTCCTATAATACCTTCGTTGGTCTCCCTAACATGTAGGTGGCGGAGGGGAGATATACAAT
AGAACAGATACCAGACAAGACATAATGGGCTAAACAAGACTACACCAATTACACTGCCTCATTGATGGTG
GTACATAACGAACTAATACTGTAGCCCTAGACTTGATAGCCATCATCATATCGAAGTTTCACTACCCTTT
TTCCATTTGCCATCTATTGAAGTAATAATAGGCGCATGCAACTTCTTTTCTTTTTTTTTCTTTTCTCTCT
CCCCCGTTGTTGTCTCACCATATCCGCAATGACAAAAAAATGATGGAAGACACTAAAGGAAAAAATTAAC
GACAAAGACAGCACCAACAGATGTCGTTGTTCCAGAGCTGATGAGGGGTATCTCGAAGCACACGAAACTT
TTTCCTTCCTTCATTCACGCACACTACTCTCTAATGAGCAACGGTATACGGCCTTCCTTCCAGTTACTTG
AATTTGAAATAAAAAAAAGTTTGCTGTCTTGCTATCAAGTATAAATAGACCTGCAATTATTAATCTTTTG
TTTCCTCGTCATTGTTCTCGTTCCCTTTCTTCCTTGTTTCTTTTTCTGCACAATATTTCAAGCTATACCA
AGCATACAATCAACTCCAAGCTTTGCAAAGATGGATAAAGCGGAATTAATTCCCGAGCCTCCAAAAAAGA
AGAGAAAGGTCGAATTGGGTACCGCCGCCAATTTTAATCAAAGTGGGAATATTGCTGATAGCTCATTGTC
CTTCACTTTCACTAACAGTAGCAACGGTCCGAACCTCATAACAACTCAAACAAATTCTCAAGCGCTTTCA
CAACCAATTGCCTCCTCTAACGTTCATGATAACTTCATGAATAATGAAATCACGGCTAGTAAAATTGATG
ATGGTAATAATTCAAAACCACTGTCACCTGGTTGGACGGACCAAACTGCGTATAACGCGTTTGGAATCAC
TACAGGGATGTTTAATACCACTACAATGGATGATGTATATAACTATCTATTCGATGATGAAGATACCCCA
CCAAACCCAAAAAAAGAGATCTTTAATACGACTCACTATAGGGCGAGCGCCGCCATGGAGTACCCATACG
ACGTACCAGATTACGCTCATATGGCCATGGAGGCCAGTGAATTCATGGACGGATACGAGTTCGAGAGGGC
GGAGATAGATGCACTGGAGCGCGTCGTACGGGATCCAAGAGAAAAGCCAATAAGCCTGTCGTTTTGGCTT
CTCAGGCGCATAACGAATGATTTCTCTAACGCATCTGAAATTGGTCGAGGTGGATTTTCGAACGTTTACC
TGGGGGTGCTTCCAAGTGGGTTGCGTATTGCTGTCAAAAAGCTTTACCAACTTACTGCATTGGCTAATGA
ATTTGAAGATGAAGTTCTTACCACAATGAGGGTTGCTCACAAAAACATAGTGCGACTCATAGGCTACTGT
CGTCACACGCAATCTGAAGTCTTCGAATTAAAAGGAGAATCTATTTTCGCACAGGTCAGAGAAAGGTTGA
TCTGTACAGAGTATGTGCCTAATGGAACTCTTGATGGACATATCACTGATAAGTTTCATGGAGGACTTGA
TTGGGACCAGCGTTATCAAGTTCTCAAAGGAATTTGTCACGGTTTGCATTATCTGCACGATGAAATACGC
GTTATCCACAGAGATATCAAAACAGAAAATATATTGCTAGATGATAACGGCGTGCCAAAAGTTTTTGACT
TTGGTTTTTCGAAGTGCCTTCCTGATGGAGAATCTTTAATTAAAGATGAAGCAACCCAGGGAACCCTAGG
GTATTTGGCGCCGGAGTCAGTTGATAAGCAAGAATATTCCTTTAAGTCCGACATATACAGCTTTGGTGTT
GTGATCATACAATTATTGACTGGATCGTGGATCAGTAAGAACCGAAATGTTGAGCTAGAACTTAAGGAGT
TGAGAAAAAGGTTGGTAAGAGAAGGAGCATTTCCATCATGGGAAAACAAATACCACCAAGTTAGAACATG
TCTGGAGATTGTGTATAACTGCATGGACATCGACCCAGATAAAAGGCCGACTGCATTGGAAATTATCCAA
CGGCTTGATGAAACCGAAAGCGCGAACTATTCTGTTAGCAGTGGCCATGCAACACCACTTTGGCAGTCAG
GAGATGAAGAATCCGACTCAGCGGAAGTGGATGCTTTTGAGCCAGAGAGAACACCATCAAAAGACATTCT
TTCAGATGATGAGGAACCCGCATCAGCAGACGCAAATGGAGAAACGAGCACACAAAAACATAATATGCCT
GATCTTGTAAGTAAACAGTCAGGATCCATCGAGCTCGAGCTGCAGATGAATCGTAGATACTGAAAAACCC
CGCAAGTTCACTTCAACTGTGCATCGTGCACCATCTCAATTTCTTTCATTTATACATCGTTTTGCCTTCT
TTTATGTAACTATACTCCTCTAAGTTTCAATCTTGGCCATGTAACCTCTGATCTATAGAATTTTTTAAAT
GACTAGAATTAATGCCCATCTTTTTTTTGGACCTAAATTCTTCATGAAAATATATTACGAGGGCTTATTC
AGAAGCTTTGGACTTCTTCGCCAGAGGTTTGGTCAAGTCTCCAATCAAGGTTGTCGGCTTGTCTACCTTG
CCAGAAATTTACGAAAAGATGGAAAAGGGTCAAATCGTTGGTAGATACGTTGTTGACACTTCTAAATAAG
CGAATTTCTTATGATTTATGATTTTTATTATTAAATAAGTTATAAAAAAAATAAGTGTATACAAATTTTA
AAGTGACTCTTAGGTTTTAAAACGAAAATTCTTATTCTTGAGTAACTCTTTCCTGTAGGTCAGGTTGCTT
TCTCAGGTATAGCATGAGGTCGCTCTTATTGACCACACCTCTACCGGCCGGTCGAAATTCCCCTACCCTA
TGAACATATTCCATTTTGTAATTTCGTGTCGTTTCTATTATGAATTTCATTTATAAAGTTTATGTACAAA
TATCATAAAAAAAGAGAATCTTTTTAAGCAAGGATTTTCTTAACTTCTTCGGCGACAGCATCACCGACTT
CGGTGGTACTGTTGGAACCACCTAAATCACCAGTTCTGATACCTGCATCCAAAACCTTTTTAACTGCATC
TTCAATGGCCTTACCTTCTTCAGGCAAGTTCAATGACAATTTCAACATCATTGCAGCAGACAAGATAGTG
GCGATAGGGTTGACCTTATTCTTTGGCAAATCTGGAGCAGAACCGTGGCATGGTTCGTACAAACCAAATG
CGGTGTTCTTGTCTGGCAAAGAGGCCAAGGACGCAGATGGCAACAAACCCAAGGAACCTGGGATAACGGA
GGCTTCATCGGAGATGATATCACCAAACATGTTGCTGGTGATTATAATACCATTTAGGTGGGTTGGGTTC
TTAACTAGGATCATGGCGGCAGAATCAATCAATTGATGTTGAACCTTCAATGTAGGAAATTCGTTCTTGA
TGGTTTCCTCCACAGTTTTTCTCCATAATCTTGAAGAGGCCAAAACATTAGCTTTATCCAAGGACCAAAT
AGGCAATGGTGGCTCATGTTGTAGGGCCATGAAAGCGGCCATTCTTGTGATTCTTTGCACTTCTGGAACG
GTGTATTGTTCACTATCCCAAGCGACACCATCACCATCGTCTTCCTTTCTCTTACCAAAGTAAATACCTC
CCACTAATTCTCTGACAACAACGAAGTCAGTACCTTTAGCAAATTGTGGCTTGATTGGAGATAAGTCTAA
AAGAGAGTCGGATGCAAAGTTACATGGTCTTAAGTTGGCGTACAATTGAAGTTCTTTACGGATTTTTAGT
AAACCTTGTTCAGGTCTAACACTACCTGTACCCCATTTAGGACCACCCACAGCACCTAACAAAACGGCAT
CAGCCTTCTTGGAGGCTTCCAGCGCCTCATCTGGAAGTGGGACACCTGTAGCTTCGATAGCAGCACCACC
AATTAAATGATTTTCGAAATCGAACTTGACATTGGAACGAACATCAGAAATAGCTTTAAGAACCTTAATG
GCTTCGGCTGTGATTTCTTGACCAACGTGGTCACCTGGCAAAACGACGATCTTCTTAGGGGCAGACATTA
GAATGGTATATCCTTGAAATATATATATATATTGCTGAAATGTAAAAGGTAAGAAAAGTTAGAAAGTAAG
ACGATTGCTAACCACCTATTGGAAAAAACAATAGGTCCTTAAATAATATTGTCAACTTCAAGTATTGTGA
TGCAAGCATTTAGTCATGAACGCTTCTCTATTCTATATGAAAAGCCGGTTCCGGCGCTCTCACCTTTCCT
TTTTCTCCCAATTTTTCAGTTGAAAAAGGTATATGCGTCAGGCGACCTCTGAAATTAACAAAAAATTTCC
AGTCATCGAATTTGATTCTGTGCGATAGCGCCCCTGTGTGTTCTCGTTATGTTGAGGAAAAAAATAATGG
TTGCTAAGAGATTCGAACTCTTGCATCTTACGATACCTGAGTATTCCCACAGTTGGGGGATCTCGACTCT
AGCTAGAGGATCAATTCGTAATCATGTCATAGCTGTTTCCTGTGTGAAATTGTTATCCGCTCACAATTCC
ACACAACATACGAGCCGGAAGCATAAAGTGTAAAGCCTGGGGTGCCTAATGAGTGAGCTAACTCACATTA
ATTGCGTTGCGCTCACTGCCCGCTTTCCAGTCGGGAAACCTGTCGTGCCAGCTGATAACTTCGTATAATG
TATGCTATACGAAGTTATTAGGTCTGAAGAGGAGTTTACGTCCAGCCAAGCTAGCTTGGCTGCAGGTCGA
GCGGCCGCGATCCGGAACCCTTAATATAACTTCGTATAATGTATGCTATACGAAGTTATCAGCTGCATTA
ATGAATCGGCCAACGCGCGGGGAGAGGCGGTTTGCGTATTGGGCGCTCTTCCGCTTCCTCGCTCACTGAC
TCGCTGCGCTCGGTCGTTCGGCTGCGGCGAGCGGTATCAGCTCACTCAAAGGCGGTAATACGGTTATCCA
CAGAATCAGGGGATAACGCAGGAAAGAACATGTGAGCAAAAGGCCAGCAAAAGGCCAGGAACCGTAAAAA
GGCCGCGTTGCTGGCGTTTTTCCATAGGCTCCGCCCCCCTGACGAGCATCACAAAAATCGACGCTCAAGT
CAGAGGTGGCGAAACCCGACAGGACTATAAAGATACCAGGCGTTTCCCCCTGGAAGCTCCCTCGTGCGCT
CTCCTGTTCCGACCCTGCCGCTTACCGGATACCTGTCCGCCTTTCTCCCTTCGGGAAGCGTGGCGCTTTC
TCATAGCTCACGCTGTAGGTATCTCAGTTCGGTGTAGGTCGTTCGCTCCAAGCTGGGCTGTGTGCACGAA
CCCCCCGTTCAGCCCGACCGCTGCGCCTTATCCGGTAACTATCGTCTTGAGTCCAACCCGGTAAGACACG
ACTTATCGCCACTGGCAGCAGCCACTGGTAAC
